>Addgene plasmid #112992 | pFastBac Dual PNG172-STII PLU-HIS | addgene full sequence | sequence record 217463 | Addgene NGS Result
TTCTCTGTCACAGAATGAAAATTTTTCTGTCATCTCTTCGTTATTAATGTTTGTAATTGACTGAATATCA
ACGCTTATTTGCAGCCTGAATGGCGAATGGG
[124 nt withheld, positions 102-225]
C
[91 nt withheld, positions 227-317]
A
[49 nt withheld, positions 319-367]
CCTTTGACGTTGGAGTCCACGTTCTT
[37 nt withheld, positions 394-430]
ACCCTATCTCGGTCTATTCTTTTGATTTATAAGGGATTTTGCCGATTTCGGCCTATTGGTTAAAAAATGA
GCTGATTTAACAAAAATTTAACGCGAATTTTAACAAAATATTAACGCTTACAATTTAGGTGGCACTTTTC
GGGGAAATGTGCGCGGAACCCCTATTTGTTTATTTTTCTAAATACATTCAAATATGTATCCGCTCATGAG
ACAATAACCCTGATAAATGCTTCAATAATATTGAAAAAGGAAGAGTATGAGTATTCAACATTTCCGTGTC
GCCCTTATTCCCTTTTTTGCGGCATTTTGCCTTCCTGTTTTTGCTCACCCAGAAACGCTGGTGAAAGTAA
AAGATGCTGAAGATCAGTTGGGTGCACGAGTGGGTTACATCGAACTGGATCTCAACAGCGGTAAGATCCT
TGAGAGTTTTCGCCCCGAAGAACGTTTTCCAATGATGAGCACTTTTAAAGTTCTGCTATGTGGCGCGGTA
TTATCCCGTATTGACGCCGGGCAAGAGCAACTCGGTCGCCGCATACACTATTCTCAGAATGACTTGGTTG
AGTACTCACCAGTCACAGAAAAGCATCTTACGGATGGCATGACAGTAAGAGAATTATGCAGTGCTGCCAT
AACCATGAGTGATAACACTGCGGCCAACTTACTTCTGACAACGATCGGAGGACCGAAGGAGCTAACCGCT
TTTTTGCACAACATGGGGGATCATGTAACTCGCCTTGATCGTTGGGAACCGGAGCTGAATGAAGCCATAC
CAAACGACGAGCGTGACACCACGATGCCTGTAGCAATGGCAACAACGTTGCGCAAACTATTAACTGGCGA
ACTACTTACTCTAGCTTCCCGGCAACAATTAATAGACTGGATGGAGGCGGATAAAGTTGCAGGACCACTT
CTGCGCTCGGCCCTTCCGGCTGGCTGGTTTATTGCTGATAAATCTGGAGCCGGTGAGCGTGGGTCTCGCG
GTATCATTGCAGCACTGGGGCCAGATGGTAAGCCCTCCCGTATCGTAGTTATCTACACGACGGGGAGTCA
GGCAACTATGGATGAACGAAATAGACAGATCGCTGAGATAGGTGCCTCACTGATTAAGCATTGGTAACTG
TCAGACCAAGTTTACTCATATATACTTTAGATTGATTTAAAACTTCATTTTTAATTTAAAAGGATCTAGG
TGAAGATCCTTTTTGATAATCTCATGACCAAAATCCCTTAACGTGAGTTTTCGTTCCACTGAGCGTCAGA
CCCCGTAGAAAAGATCAAAGGATCTTCTTGAGATCCTTTTTTTCTGCGCGTAATCTGCTGCTTGCAAACA
AAAAAACCACCGCTACCAGCGGTGGTTTGTTTGCCGGATCAAGAGCTACCAACTCTTTTTCCGAAGGTAA
CTGGCTTCAGCAGAGCGCAGATACCAAATACTGTTCTTCTAGTGTAGCCGTAGTTAGGCCACCACTTCAA
GAACTCTGTAGCACCGCCTACATACCTCGCTCTGCTAATCCTGTTACCAGTGGCTGCTGCCAGTGGCGAT
AAGTCGTGTCTTACCGGGTTGGACTCAAGACGATAGTTACCGGATAAGGCGCAGCGGTCGGGCTGAACGG
GGGGTTCGTGCACACAGCCCAGCTTGGAGCGAACGACCTACACCGAACTGAGATACCTACAGCGTGAGCT
ATGAGAAAGCGCCACGCTTCCCGAAGGGAGAAAGGCGGACAGGTATCCGGTAAGCGGCAGGGTCGGAACA
GGAGAGCGCACGAGGGAGCTTCCAGGGGGAAACGCCTGGTATCTTTATAGTCCTGTCGGGTTTCGCCACC
TCTGACTTGAGCGTCGATTTTTGTGATGCTCGTCAGGGGGGCGGAGCCTATGGAAAAACGCCAGCAACGC
GGCCTTTTTACGGTTCCTGGCCTTTTGCTGGCCTTTTGCTCACATGTTCTTTCCTGCGTTATCCCCTGAT
TCTGTGGATAACCGTATTACCGCCTTTGAGTGAGCTGATACCGCTCGCCGCAGCCGAACGACCGAGCGCA
GCGAGTCAGTGAGCGAGGAAGCGGAAGAGCGCCTGATGCGGTATTTTCTCCTTACGCATCTGTGCGGTAT
TTCACACCGCATAGACCAGCCGCGTAACCTGGCAAAATCGGTTACGGTTGAGTAATAAATGGATGCCCTG
CGTAAGCGGGTGTGGGCGGACAATAAAGTCTTAAACTGAACAAAATAGATCTAAACTATGACAATAAAGT
CTTAAACTAGACAGAATAGTTGTAAACTGAAATCAGTCCAGTTATGCTGTGAAAAAGCATACTGGACTTT
TGTTATGGCTAAAGCAAACTCTTCATTTTCTGAAGTGCAAATTGCCCGTCGTATTAAAGAGGGGCGTGGC
CAAGGGCATGGTAAAGACTATATTCGCGGCGTTGTGACAATTTACCGAACAACTCCGCGGCCGGGAAGCC
GATCTCGGCTTGAACGAATTGTTAGGTGGCGGTACTTGGGTCGATATCAAAGTGCATCACTTCTTCCCGT
ATGCCCAACTTTGTATAGAGAGCCACTGCGGGATCGTCACCGTAATCTGCTTGCACGTAGATCACATAAG
CACCAAGCGCGTTGGCCTCATGCTTGAGGAGATTGATGAGCGCGGTGGCAATGCCCTGCCTCCGGTGCTC
GCCGGAGACTGCGAGATCATAGATATAGATCTCACTACGCGGCTGCTCAAACTTGGGCAGAACGTAAGCC
GCGAGAGCGCCAACAACCGCTTCTTGGTCGAAGGCAGCAAGCGCGATGAATGTCTTACTACGGAGCAAGT
TCCCGAGGTAATCGGAGTCCGGCTGATGTTGGGAGTAGGTGGCTACGTCTCCGAACTCACGACCGAAAAG
ATCAAGAGCAGCCCGCATGGATTTGACTTGGTCAGGGCCGAGCCTACATGTGCGAATGATGCCCATACTT
GAGCCACCTAACTTTGTTTTAGGGCGACTGCCCTGCTGCGTAACATCGTTGCTGCTGCGTAACATCGTTG
CTGCTCCATAACATCAAACATCGACCCACGGCGTAACGCGCTTGCTGCTTGGATGCCCGAGGCATAGACT
GTACAAAAAAACAGTCATAACAAGCCATGAAAACCGCCACTGCGCCGTTACCACCGCTGCGTTCGGTCAA
GGTTCTGGACCAGTTGCGTGAGCGCATACGCTACTTGCATTACAGTTTACGAACCGAACAGGCTTATGTC
AACTGGGTTCGTGCCTTCATCCGTTTCCACGGTGTGCGTCACCCGGCAACCTTGGGCAGCAGCGAAGTCG
AGGCATTTCTGTCCTGGCTGGCGAACGAGCGCAAGGTTTCGGTCTCCACGCATCGTCAGGCATTGGCGGC
CTTGCTGTTCTTCTACGGCAAGGTGCTGTGCACGGATCTGCCCTTGCTTCAGGAGATCGGTAGACCTCGG
CCGTCGCGGCGCTTGCCGGTGGTGCTGACCCCGGATGAAGTGGTTCGCATCCTCGGTTTTCTGGAAGGCG
AGCATCGTTTGTTCGCCCAGGACTCTAGCTATAGTTCTAGTGGTTGGCTACGTACCCGTAGTGGCTATGG
CAGGGCTTGCCGCCCCGACGTTGGCTGCGAGCCCTGGGCCTTCACCCGAACTTGGGGGTTGGGGTGGGGA
AAAGGAAGAAACGCGGGCGTATTGGTCCCAATGGGGTCTCGGTGGGGTATCGACAGAGTGCCAGCCCTGG
GACCGAACCCCGCGTTTATGAACAAACGACCCAACACCCGTGCGTTTTATTCTGTCTTTTTATTGCCGTC
ATAGCGCGGGTTCCTTCCGGTATTGTCTCCTTCCGTGTTTCAGTTAGCCTCCCCCATCTCCCGGTACCTA
TTTTTCGAACTGCGGGTGAGACCAAGCAGAACCACCAGAACCACCACCAGAACCACCACCTTTTTCGAAC
TGCGGGTGAGACCAGTAGCTGTAGCTGAAGTAATGCTTGTAGAGGGTCACAGTCATGCCGGCGTCGAGGT
GGAAGATGTCTGGTAGGCAGATGCGGCGCTCCTGCTCGTAAACGACCATCAGCTCGCAAACTTGCGCCCA
CACGGGATCGTAGAGACGCCGGATGAGCTGGCAGTCGAGCCGGGGGCGGACCAGCGCCTGGACTACGGTG
TGCAGTAGGGCAGGGGTGGCGTTCTTGTCGAGAAACGCGGCGAAGGGGCTGCGTCCGAGGCACAGCTCGT
AGAGGACTAGCCCCAGTGACCACACGTCCGACTTGAAATCCACCTTGCCCTGGCTGGACATCGCCTCCGG
GGCCATGTACATGGGCGTGCCCATGCCCGCCTGCAGTTGAGTGCTGGGCGCATGAACGTTCGCGATCTCA
AAGTCGGCGATCTTGACGCGGTCGTTGGCGTCGAGGAGCATGTTCTCGGGCTTGATGTCTCGGTGGATGA
CGCAGCGGATGTGCAGGTACTCGAGTCCCACTACCATGTCGCGGAAGTAGCCCATCAGCCGCTCCTGATT
GACTCCCCCGGTGCCTGACGGCAGCTGCTGGATGACATCCCTCAAGGTGCCGTTGGGCACGTACTCCATC
ACGATGTTCACAGTGCCCGCGTGGCTAAAGGAGCGCAGGAACTCAACGATGTGCGGGTGGCGCAGCTGCG
AGATGATGTACACCTCCTCCTTGATCAATCCCAACTCTGTCTTCGGATTCCGGACGATGATCCGCTTCAC
GCACACCTTCCTCTCCGGCTGTCCGCGCACCTCGTTTTGGTGGCAGAGGAAGACCCGGCCAAAGGTGCCC
TGGCCCAGCACCCTTACCGCACGCAGCTTAGAGTCACCCAGTTCCATCCCGGGTGATCAAGTCTTCGTCG
AGTGATTGTAAATAAAATGTAATTTACAGTATAGTATTTTAATTAATATACAAATGATTTGATAATAATT
CTTATTTAACTATAATATATTGTGTTGGGTTGAATTAAAGGTCCGTATACTCCGGAATATTAATAGATCA
TGGAGATAATTAAAATGATAACCATCTCGCAAATAAATAAGTATTTTACTGTTTTCGTAACAGTTTTGTA
ATAAAAAAACCTATAAATATTCCGGATTATTCATACCGTCCCACCATCGGGCGCGGATCCCGGTCCGAAG
CGCGCGGAATTCAAAGGCCTACGTCGACACTAGTATGGGTGAAATAAATGCACTCAGCTGCGTTGGACAG
GACGATGTCGTTTCCCTGCGCATCGTGTGCACCATGGCTCGCGACGGCAAGCAGCACAACCTCGAGGATG
TGGACATGTACGGGAATACCGCCCTATTGAAGGCCTGCTATTTGGGTCGATTTGAGTGCGCTCGTACGCT
GCTGGAATTCGGTGCAAATATCTTTGCTATGAACTATTTTGGTCAAAATGCCCTGACACTGGCCACTTAT
GCTGGGCATTTGACTTTAGTAAAGGAACTGTTGAGGCGAAGATCCTACAAGGATTTCAATCTCTCTTCTA
TGATCCCGGCCCTCTGTGTGGCTACACTGCAAAAACACTCCGCTTTGGTGGCCTATTTTACTCAATTGGA
TCCGAGGGGCGTGCAAGAAACTCAAACAGTGCATGGTCTGGGAGTTGCAGAGCTGCGTGGAATGATTAAA
GCTGCAGGACGCTTAGATAAGCGCAATGTGCGCTCTCCTCCCACTTTTATTAGCAATCGTCTGCGTGCGC
ACCATCACCACCATCACTAATCTAGAGCCTGCAGTCTCGACAAGCTTGTCGAGAAGTACTAGAGGATCAT
AATCAGCCATACCACATTTGTAGAGGTTTTACTTGCTTTAAAAAACCTCCCACACCTCCCCCTGAACCTG
AAACATAAAATGAATGCAATTGTTGTTGTTAACTTGTTTATTGCAGCTTATAATGGTTACAAATAAAGCA
ATAGCATCACAAATTTCACAAATAAAGCATTTTTTTCACTGCATTCTAGTTGTGGTTTGTCCAAACTCAT
CAATGTATCTTATCATGTCTGGATCTGATCACTGCTTGAGCCTAGGAGATCCGAACCAGATAAGTGAAAT
CTAGTTCCAAACTATTTTGTCATTTTTAATTTTCGTATTAGCTTACGACGCTACACCCAGTTCCCATCTA
TTTTGTCACTCTTCCCTAAATAATCCTTAAAAACTCCATTTCCACCCCTCCCAGTTCCCAACTATTTTGT
CCGCCCACAGCGGGGCATTTTTCTTCCTGTTATGTTTTTAATCAAACATCCTGCCAACTCCATGTGACAA
ACCGTCATCTTCGGCTACTTT
Features (pLannotate 1.2.2; 19 found; start..end, strand, type, name):
     81..97      +  CDS            lacZα (fragment): LacZα fragment of β-galactosidase; lacZ fragment
    102..556     +  rep_origin     f1 ori (sequence partly withheld): f1 bacteriophage origin of replication; arrow indicates direction of (+) strand synthesis
    582..686     +  promoter       AmpR promoter: bla
    687..1547    +  CDS            AmpR: β-lactamase; bla; confers resistance to ampicillin, carbenicillin, and related antibiotics
   1718..2306    +  rep_origin     ori: high-copy-number ColE1/pMB1/pBR322/pUC origin of replication
   2492..2543    -  misc_feature   bom (fragment): basis of mobility region from pBR322
   2611..2835    -  mobile_element Tn7R: mini-Tn7 element (right end of the Tn7 transposon) Tn7
   2902..3435    -  CDS            GmR: gentamycin acetyltransferase; aacC1; confers resistance to gentamycin
   3624..3652    -  promoter       Pc promoter: intI1 (promoter lies within the coding sequence); class 1 integron promoter
   3630..3989    -  CDS            YPR2_ECOLX (fragment): Protein predicted: Swiss-Prot protein existence level 4. From Escherichia coli.
   4160..4208    -  polyA_signal   HSV TK poly(A) signal: herpes simplex virus thymidine kinase polyadenylation signal (Cole and Stacy, 1985)
   4282..4298    -  CDS            Strep-Tag II (fragment): peptide that binds Strep-Tactin®, an engineered form of streptavidin
   4342..4358    -  CDS            Strep-Tag II (fragment): peptide that binds Strep-Tactin®, an engineered form of streptavidin
   5264..5373    -  promoter       p10 promoter: baculovirus promoter for expression in insect cells
   5397..5488    +  promoter       polyhedrin promoter: polh from Autographa californica; promoter for the baculovirus polyhedrin gene
   5575..6096    +  CDS            plu: PLU_DROME - Experimental evidence at protein level: Swiss-Prot protein existence level 1. Inhibits DNA replication early in developments. May bind and block the action of a replication or initiation factor. From Drosophila melanogaster (Fruit fly).
   6165..6248    +  CDS            large T antigen (fragment): large T antigen from SV40 (simian virus 40)
   6271..6405    +  polyA_signal   SV40 poly(A) signal: SV40 polyadenylation signal
   6434..6599    -  mobile_element Tn7L: mini-Tn7 element (left end of the Tn7 transposon) Tn7
