[The description below was written by a language model from this plasmid's Addgene catalogue record and pLannotate feature annotations shown in this document.]
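Description:
pFastBac Dual PNG172-STII PLU-HIS is a baculovirus donor (transfer) plasmid of the pFastBac Dual type, built to co-express two Drosophila melanogaster proteins, the png172 mutant form of the pan gu (png) gene product and plutonium (plu), in insect cells. In E. coli it replicates from a high-copy ColE1/pUC-type origin and is selected with ampicillin through the bla gene; an f1 origin is also present. The expression region sits between the Tn7R and Tn7L ends of a mini-Tn7 element along with a gentamicin acetyltransferase gene driven by the Pc integron promoter. When the plasmid is introduced into DH10Bac cells, this whole segment transposes into the resident bacmid, and the gentamicin marker (together with the kanamycin resistance listed in the record, which is not annotated on this plasmid and presumably belongs to the bacmid) allows recombinant bacmids to be recovered for virus production.

The payload uses the two divergent, very late baculovirus promoters characteristic of this backbone. The polyhedrin promoter drives the annotated plu coding sequence, terminated by the SV40 poly(A) signal; the catalogue lists a C-terminal His tag, which the feature table does not separately annotate. In the opposite orientation, the p10 promoter heads an unannotated stretch of roughly 900 nt that presumably holds png172, ending in two Strep-Tag II fragments and the HSV TK poly(A) signal. The records disagree on this tag: the purpose and tag fields state Flag, whereas the plasmid name (STII) and the sequence annotation indicate Strep-Tag II. The nature of the png172 mutation is not described. The distinct tags on the two proteins would suit affinity purification of co-expressed proteins.
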