Addgene plasmid #112992: pFastBac Dual PNG172-STII PLU-HIS
Purpose: Baculovirus expression of Drosophila png172-Flag and plu-His
Depositing lab: Terry Orr-Weaver. Depositing organization: Whitehead Institute for Biomedical Research.
Backbone
  Vector backbone: DH10BAC pFD
  Vector type: Insect Expression
  Selectable markers: Gentamicin ; Kanamycin
Growth in bacteria
  Bacterial resistance: Ampicillin, 100 μg/mL
  Growth temperature: 37°C
  Growth strain: DH5alpha
  Growth instructions: To make baculovirus, transform DNA into DH10BAC cells.
  Copy number: High Copy
Gene/Insert 1
  Gene/Insert name: png172
  Species: D. melanogaster (fly)
  Mutation: png172 mutation
  Entrez Gene: png (a.k.a. Dmel_CG11420, CG11420, Dmel\CG11420, EG:8D8.5, PNG, Png, fs(1)M2, pan-gnu)
  Tag / fusion protein: Flag (C terminal on insert)
  Cloning method: Restriction Enzyme; 5′ cloning site Unknown (unknown if destroyed); 3′ cloning site Unknown (unknown if destroyed)
Gene/Insert 2
  Gene/Insert name: plu
  Species: D. melanogaster (fly)
  Entrez Gene: plu (a.k.a. Dmel_CG9183, CG9183, Dmel\CG9183, PLU, Plu)
  Tag / fusion protein: His (C terminal on insert)
Terms and licenses: Academic/Nonprofit Terms; Industry Terms: Not Available to Industry
How to cite: pFastBac Dual PNG172-STII PLU-HIS was a gift from Terry Orr-Weaver (Addgene plasmid # 112992 ; http://n2t.net/addgene:112992 ; RRID:Addgene_112992)
